Addgene plasmid #144504: TFORF3028
Purpose: Lentiviral vector for overexpressing transcription factor ORFs with unique 24-bp barcodes. Barcodes facilitate identification of transcription factors in pooled screens.
Depositing lab: Feng Zhang. Depositing organization: Broad Institute. Publication: A transcription factor atlas of directed differentiation. Joung J, Ma S, Tay T, Geiger-Schuller KR, Kirchgatterer PC, Verdine VK, Guo B, Arias-Garcia MA, Allen WE, Singh A, Kuksenko O, Abudayyeh OO, Gootenberg JS, Fu Z, Macrae RK, Buenrostro JD, Regev A, Zhang F. Cell. 2023 Jan 5;186(1):209-229.e26. doi: 10.1016/j.cell.2022.11.026. PubMed 36608654.
Backbone
  Vector backbone: pLX_TRC317
  Backbone manufacturer: Broad Institute Genetic Perturbation Platform
  Backbone size w/o insert (bp): 8264
  Vector type: Mammalian Expression, Lentiviral
  Selectable markers: Puromycin
Growth in bacteria
  Bacterial resistance: Ampicillin, 100 μg/mL
  Growth temperature: 37°C
  Growth strain: NEB Stable
  Copy number: High Copy
Gene/Insert
  Gene/Insert name: ZNF200
  Species: H. sapiens (human)
  Insert size (bp): 1391
  Entrez Gene: ZNF200 (a.k.a. MGC45293)
  Promoter: EF1a
  Tag / fusion protein: V5 (C terminal on insert)
  Cloning method: Gateway Cloning
  Sequencing primers: 5′ GGGTGGAGACTGAAGTTAGGCCAG; 3′ CACATAGCGTAAAAGGAGCAACATAG
Resource information
  A portion of this plasmid was derived from a plasmid made by: Broad Institute Genetic Perturbation Platform
Terms and licenses: Academic/Nonprofit Terms; Industry Terms: Not Available to Industry
Depositor comments: NM_003454.3 Please test multiple small colonies in case of plasmid recombination. To make this collection available in a timely manner, a portion of this collection was not fully sequenced by Addgene. If an Addgene verified full plasmid sequence is not available, please contact us prior to placing an order to request the full sequence.
How to cite: TFORF3028 was a gift from Feng Zhang (Addgene plasmid # 144504 ; http://n2t.net/addgene:144504 ; RRID:Addgene_144504)
