[The description below was written by a language model from this plasmid's Addgene catalogue record and pLannotate feature annotations shown in this document.]
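Description:
TFORF3028 is a third-generation-style, self-inactivating lentiviral expression plasmid built on the pLX_TRC317 backbone and carrying the human zinc-finger transcription factor ZNF200. It belongs to a barcoded transcription factor ORF collection in which each clone has a unique 24-bp barcode, so that individual factors can be identified in pooled overexpression screens. In bacteria it is maintained through a high-copy ColE1/pUC-type origin with ampicillin resistance (AmpR). An f1 origin and remnants of a lac/lacZα cloning cassette, with flanking T7 and T3 promoters, are carried over from the parental vector. The depositor notes a risk of recombination, which is typical of LTR-containing plasmids.

The viral genome is transcribed from an RSV promoter fused to a truncated HIV-1 5' LTR. This is followed by the Ψ packaging signal with a partial gag sequence, the RRE for Rev-dependent nuclear export, and a cPPT/CTS element that aids nuclear import of the proviral DNA. Within the transfer region, an SV40 early promoter drives puromycin N-acetyltransferase for selection of transduced mammalian cells. A separate EF-1α promoter drives the ZNF200 ORF, which was inserted by Gateway cloning and is therefore flanked by attB1 and attB2 sites. The ORF reads through into a C-terminal V5 epitope tag for detection. Downstream lie a short U6 promoter fragment, a WPRE to enhance transcript stability and expression, and the ΔU3 3' LTR, which inactivates LTR promoter activity after integration. An SV40 poly(A) signal and SV40 origin sit outside the LTR. The barcode itself is not annotated in the feature table, so its exact position is not stated in the record. The construct is intended for stable ZNF200 overexpression, for example in directed differentiation screens.
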