Features (pLannotate 1.2.2; 34 found; start..end, strand, type, name):
      1..1179    +  promoter       EF-1α promoter: strong constitutive promoter for human elongation factor EF-1α
   1200..1217    +  protein_bind   attB1 (fragment): mutant version of attB; core recombination site for the Gateway® BP reaction BP Clonase™
   1223..2407    +  CDS            ZNF200: ZN200_HUMAN - Also known as ZNFMF. Experimental evidence at protein level: Swiss-Prot protein existence level 1. Could have a role in spermatogenesis. From Homo sapiens (Human).
   2409..2433    -  protein_bind   attB2: mutant version of attB; recombination site for the Gateway® BP reaction BP Clonase™
   2441..2482    +  CDS            V5 tag: epitope tag from simian virus 5
   2498..2551    +  promoter       U6 promoter (fragment): RNA polymerase III promoter for human U6 snRNA
   2593..3181    +  misc_feature   WPRE: woodchuck hepatitis virus posttranscriptional regulatory element
   3232..3251    +  misc_feature   cPPT/CTS (fragment): central polypurine tract and central termination sequence of HIV-1
   3253..3486    +  LTR            3' LTR (ΔU3): self-inactivating 3' long terminal repeat (LTR) from HIV-1
   3564..3685    +  polyA_signal   SV40 poly(A) signal: SV40 polyadenylation signal
   3725..3860    +  rep_origin     SV40 ori: SV40 origin of replication
   3881..3899    -  promoter       T7 promoter: promoter for bacteriophage T7 RNA polymerase
   3907..4062    +  CDS            lacZα (fragment): LacZα fragment of β-galactosidase; lacZ fragment
   4067..4495    +  rep_origin     f1 ori (sequence partly withheld): f1 bacteriophage origin of replication; arrow indicates direction of (+) strand synthesis
   4548..4652    +  promoter       AmpR promoter: bla
   4653..5513    +  CDS            AmpR: β-lactamase; bla; confers resistance to ampicillin, carbenicillin, and related antibiotics
   5684..6272    +  rep_origin     ori: high-copy-number ColE1/pMB1/pBR322/pUC origin of replication
   6455..6547    +  CDS            lacI (fragment): lac repressor; lacI; The lac repressor binds to the lac operator to inhibit transcription in E. coli. This inhibition can be relieved by adding lactose or isopropyl-β-D-thiogalactopyranoside (IPTG).
   6560..6581    +  protein_bind   CAP binding site: CAP binding activates transcription in the presence of cAMP. E. coli catabolite activator protein
   6596..6626    +  promoter       lac promoter: promoter for the E. coli lac operon
   6634..6650    +  protein_bind   lac operator: The lac repressor binds to the lac operator to inhibit transcription in E. coli. This inhibition can be relieved by adding lactose or isopropyl-β-D-thiogalactopyranoside (IPTG). lac repressor encoded by lacI
   6695..6713    +  promoter       T3 promoter: promoter for bacteriophage T3 RNA polymerase
   6741..6967    +  promoter       RSV promoter: Rous sarcoma virus enhancer/promoter
   6968..7148    +  LTR            5' LTR (truncated): truncated 5' long terminal repeat (LTR) from HIV-1
   7195..7320    +  misc_feature   HIV-1 Ψ: packaging signal of human immunodeficiency virus type 1
   7304..7667    +  CDS            HIV-1 gag (fragment): gag protein from human immunodeficiency virus 1; gag
   7813..8046    +  misc_feature   RRE: The Rev response element (RRE) of HIV-1 allows for Rev-dependent mRNA export from the nucleus to the cytoplasm.
   8423..8449    +  CDS            Rev (fragment): human immunodeficiency virus 1 (HIV-1) Rev protein; rev; enhances nuclear export of unspliced and incompletely spliced viral mRNAs
   8456..8479    +  promoter       SV40 promoter (fragment): SV40 early promoter
   8480..8551    +  promoter       SV40 promoter (fragment): SV40 enhancer and early promoter
   8575..8710    +  rep_origin     SV40 ori: SV40 origin of replication
   8756..9352    +  CDS            PuroR (fragment): puromycin N-acetyltransferase; pac from Streptomyces; confers resistance to puromycin
   9401..9518    +  misc_feature   cPPT/CTS: central polypurine tract and central termination sequence of HIV-1
   9583..9649    +  CDS            small t antigen (fragment): SV40 (simian virus 40) small t antigen
>Addgene plasmid #144504 | TFORF3028 | addgene full sequence | sequence record 353747 | Addgene NGS Result
GGCTCCGGTGCCCGTCAGTGGGCAGAGCGCACATCGCCCACAGTCCCCGAGAAGTTGGGGGGAGGGGTCG
GCAATTGAACCGGTGCCTAGAGAAGGTGGCGCGGGGTAAACTGGGAAAGTGATGTCGTGTACTGGCTCCG
CCTTTTTCCCGAGGGTGGGGGAGAACCGTATATAAGTGCAGTAGTCGCCGTGAACGTTCTTTTTCGCAAC
GGGTTTGCCGCCAGAACACAGGTAAGTGCCGTGTGTGGTTCCCGCGGGCCTGGCCTCTTTACGGGTTATG
GCCCTTGCGTGCCTTGAATTACTTCCACCTGGCTGCAGTACGTGATTCTTGATCCCGAGCTTCGGGTTGG
AAGTGGGTGGGAGAGTTCGAGGCCTTGCGCTTAAGGAGCCCCTTCGCCTCGTGCTTGAGTTGAGGCCTGG
CCTGGGCGCTGGGGCCGCCGCGTGCGAATCTGGTGGCACCTTCGCGCCTGTCTCGCTGCTTTCGATAAGT
CTCTAGCCATTTAAAATTTTTGATGACCTGCTGCGACGCTTTTTTTCTGGCAAGATAGTCTTGTAAATGC
GGGCCAAGATCTGCACACTGGTATTTCGGTTTTTGGGGCCGCGGGCGGCGACGGGGCCCGTGCGTCCCAG
CGCACATGTTCGGCGAGGCGGGGCCTGCGAGCGCGGCCACCGAGAATCGGACGGGGGTAGTCTCAAGCTG
GCCGGCCTGCTCTGGTGCCTGGCCTCGCGCCGCCGTGTATCGCCCCGCCCTGGGCGGCAAGGCTGGCCCG
GTCGGCACCAGTTGCGTGAGCGGAAAGATGGCCGCTTCCCGGCCCTGCTGCAGGGAGCTCAAAATGGAGG
ACGCGGCGCTCGGGAGAGCGGGCGGGTGAGTCACCCACACAAAGGAAAAGGGCCTTTCCGTCCTCAGCCG
TCGCTTCATGTGACTCCACGGAGTACCGGGCGCCGTCCAGGCACCTCGATTAGTTCTCGAGCTTTTGGAG
TACGTCGTCTTTAGGTTGGGGGGAGGGGTTTTATGCGATGGAGTTTCCCCACACTGAGTGGGTGGAGACT
GAAGTTAGGCCAGCTTGGCACTTGATGTAATTCTCCTTGGAATTTGCCCTTTTTGAGTTTGGATCTTGGT
TCATTCTCAAGCCTCAGACAGTGGTTCAAAGTTTTTTTCTTCCATTTCAGGTGTCGTGAGGCTAGCATCG
ATTGATCAACAAGTTTGTACAAAAAAGTTGGCATGATGGCTGCAAAAGTGGTTCCTATGCCCCCAAAGCC
AAAGCAGTCCTTTATACTGAGAGTTCCGCCAGACTCCAAGCTGGGCCAAGACCTACTTCGAGATGCCACT
AACGGGCCCAAGACCATCCACCAGCTAGTGCTGGAGCACTTCCTCACCTTCTTGCCCAAGCCAAGCCTGG
TCCAGCCCAGTCAGAAAGTCAAGGAGACCTTGGTTATTATGAAAGATGTGAGCTCAAGCCTTCAGAACAG
AGTGCATCCTCGTCCCTTGGTGAAGCTTCTGCCCAAAGGAGTCCAAAAGGAACAAGAGACAGTGTCTCTG
TATTTGAAAGCTAACCCTGAGGAGCTGGTGGTCTTTGAGGATTTGAATGTATTTCACTGCCAGGAAGAAT
GTGTGAGCTTGGATCCTACTCAACAACTCACGTCAGAGAAGGAAGATGACAGCAGTGTCGGGGAAATGAT
GTTACTGGCAGTCAATGGCAGTAATCCTGAAGGTGAAGATCCTGAGAGGGAACCTGTAGAAAATGAAGAT
TATAGAGAAAAGTCTTCAGATGATGATGAAATGGATTCTTCCTTGGTCTCTCAGCAGCCTCCCGATAACC
AGGAAAAGGAACGACTAAATACATCCATTCCACAAAAAAGGAAAATGAGAAATCTGTTAGTTACCATTGA
GAATGATACTCCTCTAGAGGAACTCTCAAAATATGTAGACATCAGTATTATTGCCCTTACTCGAAATCGG
AGGACAAGGAGATGGTACACTTGTCCACTGTGTGGGAAACAGTTTAATGAAAGTTCTTACCTCATTTCCC
ACCAGAGGACCCACACTGGAGAAAAACCCTATGACTGTAATCACTGTGGGAAAAGCTTCAATCATAAAAC
AAACCTCAATAAACATGAGCGAATTCATACAGGAGAGAAACCTTATTCCTGTTCTCAGTGTGGAAAAAAC
TTCCGTCAGAATTCTCATCGGAGTCGTCATGAAGGAATCCATATAAGGGAGAAGATATTTAAGTGTCCAG
AATGTGGGAAAACCTTCCCAAAGAATGAGGAGTTTGTGCTTCATCTGCAGAGTCATGAGGCTGAGAGACC
ATATGGTTGCAAAAAATGTGGGAGAAGATTTGGTCGGCTGTCAAACTGTACCCGGCATGAGAAAACCCAC
TCAGCCTGTAAGACCCGAAAGCAGAAGTACCCAACTTTCTTGTACAAAGTGGTTGATATCGGTAAGCCTA
TCCCTAACCCTCTCCTCGGTCTCGATTCTACGTAGTAATGAACTAGTCCGTAACTTGAAAGTATTTCGAT
TTCTTGGCTTTATATATCTTGTGGAAAGGACGACTCTGCAATCATCATATCGTTACCACGCGTTAAGTCG
ACAATCAACCTCTGGATTACAAAATTTGTGAAAGATTGACTGGTATTCTTAACTATGTTGCTCCTTTTAC
GCTATGTGGATACGCTGCTTTAATGCCTTTGTATCATGCTATTGCTTCCCGTATGGCTTTCATTTTCTCC
TCCTTGTATAAATCCTGGTTGCTGTCTCTTTATGAGGAGTTGTGGCCCGTTGTCAGGCAACGTGGCGTGG
TGTGCACTGTGTTTGCTGACGCAACCCCCACTGGTTGGGGCATTGCCACCACCTGTCAGCTCCTTTCCGG
GACTTTCGCTTTCCCCCTCCCTATTGCCACGGCGGAACTCATCGCCGCCTGCCTTGCCCGCTGCTGGACA
GGGGCTCGGCTGTTGGGCACTGACAATTCCGTGGTGTTGTCGGGGAAATCATCGTCCTTTCCTTGGCTGC
TCGCCTGTGTTGCCACCTGGATTCTGCGCGGGACGTCCTTCTGCTACGTCCCTTCGGCCCTCAATCCAGC
GGACCTTCCTTCCCGCGGCCTGCTGCCGGCTCTGCGGCCTCTTCCGCGTCTTCGCCTTCGCCCTCAGACG
AGTCGGATCTCCCTTTGGGCCGCCTCCCCGCGTCGACTTTAAGACCAATGACTTACAAGGCAGCTGTAGA
TCTTAGCCACTTTTTAAAAGAAAAGGGGGGACTGGAAGGGCTAATTCACTCCCAACGAAGACAAGATCTG
CTTTTTGCTTGTACTGGGTCTCTCTGGTTAGACCAGATCTGAGCCTGGGAGCTCTCTGGCTAACTAGGGA
ACCCACTGCTTAAGCCTCAATAAAGCTTGCCTTGAGTGCTTCAAGTAGTGTGTGCCCGTCTGTTGTGTGA
CTCTGGTAACTAGAGATCCCTCAGACCCTTTTAGTCAGTGTGGAAAATCTCTAGCAGTACGTATAGTAGT
TCATGTCATCTTATTATTCAGTATTTATAACTTGCAAAGAAATGAATATCAGAGAGTGAGAGGAACTTGT
TTATTGCAGCTTATAATGGTTACAAATAAAGCAATAGCATCACAAATTTCACAAATAAAGCATTTTTTTC
ACTGCATTCTAGTTGTGGTTTGTCCAAACTCATCAATGTATCTTATCATGTCTGGCTCTAGCTATCCCGC
CCCTAACTCCGCCCATCCCGCCCCTAACTCCGCCCAGTTCCGCCCATTCTCCGCCCCATGGCTGACTAAT
TTTTTTTATTTATGCAGAGGCCGAGGCCGCCTCGGCCTCTGAGCTATTCCAGAAGTAGTGAGGAGGCTTT
TTTGGAGGCCTAGGGACGTACCCAATTCGCCCTATAGTGAGTCGTATTACGCGCGCTCACTGGCCGTCGT
TTTACAACGTCGTGACTGGGAAAACCCTGGCGTTACCCAACTTAATCGCCTTGCAGCACATCCCCCTTTC
GCCAGCTGGCGTAATAGCGAAGAGGCCCGCACCGATCGCCCTTCCCAACAGTTGCGCAGCCTGAATGGCG
AATGGG
[124 nt withheld, positions 4067-4190]
C
[91 nt withheld, positions 4192-4282]
A
[49 nt withheld, positions 4284-4332]
CCTTTGACGTTGGAGTCCACGTTCTTT
[37 nt withheld, positions 4360-4396]
ACCCTATCTCGGTCTATTCTTTTGATTTATAAGGGATTTTGCCGATTTCGGCCTATTGGTTAAAAAATGA
GCTGATTTAACAAAAATTTAACGCGAATTTTAACAAAATATTAACGCTTACAATTTAGGTGGCACTTTTC
GGGGAAATGTGCGCGGAACCCCTATTTGTTTATTTTTCTAAATACATTCAAATATGTATCCGCTCATGAG
ACAATAACCCTGATAAATGCTTCAATAATATTGAAAAAGGAAGAGTATGAGTATTCAACATTTCCGTGTC
GCCCTTATTCCCTTTTTTGCGGCATTTTGCCTTCCTGTTTTTGCTCACCCAGAAACGCTGGTGAAAGTAA
AAGATGCTGAAGATCAGTTGGGTGCACGAGTGGGTTACATCGAACTGGATCTCAACAGCGGTAAGATCCT
TGAGAGTTTTCGCCCCGAAGAACGTTTTCCAATGATGAGCACTTTTAAAGTTCTGCTATGTGGCGCGGTA
TTATCCCGTATTGACGCCGGGCAAGAGCAACTCGGTCGCCGCATACACTATTCTCAGAATGACTTGGTTG
AGTACTCACCAGTCACAGAAAAGCATCTTACGGATGGCATGACAGTAAGAGAATTATGCAGTGCTGCCAT
AACCATGAGTGATAACACTGCGGCCAACTTACTTCTGACAACGATCGGAGGACCGAAGGAGCTAACCGCT
TTTTTGCACAACATGGGGGATCATGTAACTCGCCTTGATCGTTGGGAACCGGAGCTGAATGAAGCCATAC
CAAACGACGAGCGTGACACCACGATGCCTGTAGCAATGGCAACAACGTTGCGCAAACTATTAACTGGCGA
ACTACTTACTCTAGCTTCCCGGCAACAATTAATAGACTGGATGGAGGCGGATAAAGTTGCAGGACCACTT
CTGCGCTCGGCCCTTCCGGCTGGCTGGTTTATTGCTGATAAATCTGGAGCCGGTGAGCGTGGGTCTCGCG
GTATCATTGCAGCACTGGGGCCAGATGGTAAGCCCTCCCGTATCGTAGTTATCTACACGACGGGGAGTCA
GGCAACTATGGATGAACGAAATAGACAGATCGCTGAGATAGGTGCCTCACTGATTAAGCATTGGTAACTG
TCAGACCAAGTTTACTCATATATACTTTAGATTGATTTAAAACTTCATTTTTAATTTAAAAGGATCTAGG
TGAAGATCCTTTTTGATAATCTCATGACCAAAATCCCTTAACGTGAGTTTTCGTTCCACTGAGCGTCAGA
CCCCGTAGAAAAGATCAAAGGATCTTCTTGAGATCCTTTTTTTCTGCGCGTAATCTGCTGCTTGCAAACA
AAAAAACCACCGCTACCAGCGGTGGTTTGTTTGCCGGATCAAGAGCTACCAACTCTTTTTCCGAAGGTAA
CTGGCTTCAGCAGAGCGCAGATACCAAATACTGTTCTTCTAGTGTAGCCGTAGTTAGGCCACCACTTCAA
GAACTCTGTAGCACCGCCTACATACCTCGCTCTGCTAATCCTGTTACCAGTGGCTGCTGCCAGTGGCGAT
AAGTCGTGTCTTACCGGGTTGGACTCAAGACGATAGTTACCGGATAAGGCGCAGCGGTCGGGCTGAACGG
GGGGTTCGTGCACACAGCCCAGCTTGGAGCGAACGACCTACACCGAACTGAGATACCTACAGCGTGAGCT
ATGAGAAAGCGCCACGCTTCCCGAAGGGAGAAAGGCGGACAGGTATCCGGTAAGCGGCAGGGTCGGAACA
GGAGAGCGCACGAGGGAGCTTCCAGGGGGAAACGCCTGGTATCTTTATAGTCCTGTCGGGTTTCGCCACC
TCTGACTTGAGCGTCGATTTTTGTGATGCTCGTCAGGGGGGCGGAGCCTATGGAAAAACGCCAGCAACGC
GGCCTTTTTACGGTTCCTGGCCTTTTGCTGGCCTTTTGCTCACATGTTCTTTCCTGCGTTATCCCCTGAT
TCTGTGGATAACCGTATTACCGCCTTTGAGTGAGCTGATACCGCTCGCCGCAGCCGAACGACCGAGCGCA
GCGAGTCAGTGAGCGAGGAAGCGGAAGAGCGCCCAATACGCAAACCGCCTCTCCCCGCGCGTTGGCCGAT
TCATTAATGCAGCTGGCACGACAGGTTTCCCGACTGGAAAGCGGGCAGTGAGCGCAACGCAATTAATGTG
AGTTAGCTCACTCATTAGGCACCCCAGGCTTTACACTTTATGCTTCCGGCTCGTATGTTGTGTGGAATTG
TGAGCGGATAACAATTTCACACAGGAAACAGCTATGACCATGATTACGCCAAGCGCGCAATTAACCCTCA
CTAAAGGGAACAAAAGCTGGAGCTGCAAGCTTAATGTAGTCTTATGCAATACTCTTGTAGTCTTGCAACA
TGGTAACGATGAGTTAGCAACATGCCTTACAAGGAGAGAAAAAGCACCGTGCATGCCGATTGGTGGAAGT
AAGGTGGTACGATCGTGCCTTATTAGGAAGGCAACAGACGGGTCTGACATGGATTGGACGAACCACTGAA
TTGCCGCATTGCAGAGATATTGTATTTAAGTGCCTAGCTCGATACATAAACGGGTCTCTCTGGTTAGACC
AGATCTGAGCCTGGGAGCTCTCTGGCTAACTAGGGAACCCACTGCTTAAGCCTCAATAAAGCTTGCCTTG
AGTGCTTCAAGTAGTGTGTGCCCGTCTGTTGTGTGACTCTGGTAACTAGAGATCCCTCAGACCCTTTTAG
TCAGTGTGGAAAATCTCTAGCAGTGGCGCCCGAACAGGGACTTGAAAGCGAAAGGGAAACCAGAGGAGCT
CTCTCGACGCAGGACTCGGCTTGCTGAAGCGCGCACGGCAAGAGGCGAGGGGCGGCGACTGGTGAGTACG
CCAAAAATTTTGACTAGCGGAGGCTAGAAGGAGAGAGATGGGTGCGAGAGCGTCAGTATTAAGCGGGGGA
GAATTAGATCGCGATGGGAAAAAATTCGGTTAAGGCCAGGGGGAAAGAAAAAATATAAATTAAAACATAT
AGTATGGGCAAGCAGGGAGCTAGAACGATTCGCAGTTAATCCTGGCCTGTTAGAAACATCAGAAGGCTGT
AGACAAATACTGGGACAGCTACAACCATCCCTTCAGACAGGATCAGAAGAACTTAGATCATTATATAATA
CAGTAGCAACCCTCTATTGTGTGCATCAAAGGATAGAGATAAAAGACACCAAGGAAGCTTTAGACAAGAT
AGAGGAAGAGCAAAACAAAAGTAAGACCACCGCACAGCAAGCGGCCGCTGATCTTCAGACCTGGAGGAGG
AGATATGAGGGACAATTGGAGAAGTGAATTATATAAATATAAAGTAGTAAAAATTGAACCATTAGGAGTA
GCACCCACCAAGGCAAAGAGAAGAGTGGTGCAGAGAGAAAAAAGAGCAGTGGGAATAGGAGCTTTGTTCC
TTGGGTTCTTGGGAGCAGCAGGAAGCACTATGGGCGCAGCGTCAATGACGCTGACGGTACAGGCCAGACA
ATTATTGTCTGGTATAGTGCAGCAGCAGAACAATTTGCTGAGGGCTATTGAGGCGCAACAGCATCTGTTG
CAACTCACAGTCTGGGGCATCAAGCAGCTCCAGGCAAGAATCCTGGCTGTGGAAAGATACCTAAAGGATC
AACAGCTCCTGGGGATTTGGGGTTGCTCTGGAAAACTCATTTGCACCACTGCTGTGCCTTGGAATGCTAG
TTGGAGTAATAAATCTCTGGAACAGATTTGGAATCACACGACCTGGATGGAGTGGGACAGAGAAATTAAC
AATTACACAAGCTTAATACACTCCTTAATTGAAGAATCGCAAAACCAGCAAGAAAAGAATGAACAAGAAT
TATTGGAATTAGATAAATGGGCAAGTTTGTGGAATTGGTTTAACATAACAAATTGGCTGTGGTATATAAA
ATTATTCATAATGATAGTAGGAGGCTTGGTAGGTTTAAGAATAGTTTTTGCTGTACTTTCTATAGTGAAT
AGAGTTAGGCAGGGATATTCACCATTATCGTTTCAGACCCACCTCCCAACCCCGAGGGGACCCATGCATT
GCATCTCAATTAGTCAGCAACCAGGTGTGGAAAGTCCCCAGGCTCCCCAGCAGGCAGAAGTATGCAAAGC
ATGCGTCTCAATTAGTCAGCAACCATAGTCCCGCCCCTAACTCCGCCCATCCCGCCCCTAACTCCGCCCA
GTTCCGCCCATTCTCCGCCCCATGGCTGACTAATTTTTTTTATTTATGCAGAGGCCGAGGCCGCCTCGGC
CTCTGAGCTATTCCAGAAGTAGTGAGGAGGCTTTTTTGGAGGCCTAGGCTTTTGCAAAAAGCTTTCTAGA
GGTACCACCGGAGCTTACCATGACCGAGTACAAGCCCACGGTGCGCCTCGCCACCCGCGACGACGTCCCC
AGGGCCGTACGCACCCTCGCCGCCGCGTTCGCCGACTACCCCGCCACGCGCCACACCGTCGATCCGGACC
GCCACATCGAGCGGGTCACCGAGCTGCAAGAACTCTTCCTCACGCGCGTCGGGCTCGACATCGGCAAGGT
GTGGGTCGCGGACGACGGCGCCGCCGTGGCGGTCTGGACCACGCCGGAGAGCGTCGAAGCGGGGGCGGTG
TTCGCCGAGATCGGCCCGCGCATGGCCGAGTTGAGCGGTTCCCGGCTGGCCGCGCAGCAACAGATGGAAG
GCCTCCTGGCGCCGCACCGGCCCAAGGAGCCCGCGTGGTTCCTGGCCACCGTCGGCGTCTCGCCCGACCA
CCAGGGCAAGGGTCTGGGCAGCGCCGTCGTGCTCCCCGGAGTGGAGGCGGCCGAGCGCGCCGGGGTGCCC
GCCTTCCTGGAGACCTCCGCGCCCCGCAACCTCCCCTTCTACGAGCGGCTCGGCTTCACCGTCACCGCCG
ACGTCGAGGTGCCCGAAGGACCGCGCACCTGGTGCATGACCCGCAAGCCCGGTGCCAGTTAACGAATTCT
AGATCTTGAGACAAATGGCAGTATTCATCCACAATTTTAAAAGAAAAGGGGGGATTGGGGGGTACAGTGC
AGGGGAAAGAATAGTAGACATAATAGCAACAGACATACAAACTAAAGAATTACAAAAACAAATTACAAAA
ATTCAAAATTTTCGGGTTTATTACAGGGACAGCAGAGATCCACTTTGGCGCCGGCTCGAGGCCTGCAGGT
GCAAAGATGGATAAAGTTTTAAACAGAGAGGAATCTTTGCAGCTAATGGACCTTCTAGGTCTTGAAAGGA
GTGGGAATT
