>Addgene plasmid #144504 | TFORF3028 | depositor partial sequence | sequence record 285627 | Insert
ATCGATTGATCAACAAGTTTGTACAAAAAAGTTGGCATGATGGCTGCAAAAGTGGTTCCTATGCCCCCAA
AGCCAAAGCAGTCCTTTATACTGAGAGTTCCGCCAGACTCCAAGCTGGGCCAAGACCTACTTCGAGATGC
CACTAACGGGCCCAAGACCATCCACCAGCTAGTGCTGGAGCACTTCCTCACCTTCTTGCCCAAGCCAAGC
CTGGTCCAGCCCAGTCAGAAAGTCAAGGAGACCTTGGTTATTATGAAAGATGTGAGCTCAAGCCTTCAGA
ACAGAGTGCATCCTCGTCCCTTGGTGAAGCTTCTGCCCAAAGGAGTCCAAAAGGAACAAGAGACAGTGTC
TCTGTATTTGAAAGCTAACCCTGAGGAGCTGGTGGTCTTTGAGGATTTGAATGTATTTCACTGCCAGGAA
GAATGTGTGAGCTTGGATCCTACTCAACAACTCACGTCAGAGAAGGAAGATGACAGCAGTGTCGGGGAAA
TGATGTTACTGGCAGTCAATGGCAGTAATCCTGAAGGTGAAGATCCTGAGAGGGAACCTGTAGAAAATGA
AGATTATAGAGAAAAGTCTTCAGATGATGATGAAATGGATTCTTCCTTGGTCTCTCAGCAGCCTCCCGAT
AACCAGGAAAAGGAACGACTAAATACATCCATTCCACAAAAAAGGAAAATGAGAAATCTGTTAGTTACCA
TTGAGAATGATACTCCTCTAGAGGAACTCTCAAAATATGTAGACATCAGTATTATTGCCCTTACTCGAAA
TCGGAGGACAAGGAGATGGTACACTTGTCCACTGTGTGGGAAACAGTTTAATGAAAGTTCTTACCTCATT
TCCCACCAGAGGACCCACACTGGAGAAAAACCCTATGACTGTAATCACTGTGGGAAAAGCTTCAATCATA
AAACAAACCTCAATAAACATGAGCGAATTCATACAGGAGAGAAACCTTATTCCTGTTCTCAGTGTGGAAA
AAACTTCCGTCAGAATTCTCATCGGAGTCGTCATGAAGGAATCCATATAAGGGAGAAGATATTTAAGTGT
CCAGAATGTGGGAAAACCTTCCCAAAGAATGAGGAGTTTGTGCTTCATCTGCAGAGTCATGAGGCTGAGA
GACCATATGGTTGCAAAAAATGTGGGAGAAGATTTGGTCGGCTGTCAAACTGTACCCGGCATGAGAAAAC
CCACTCAGCCTGTAAGACCCGAAAGCAGAAGTACCCAACTTTCTTGTACAAAGTGGTTGATATCGGTAAG
CCTATCCCTAACCCTCTCCTCGGTCTCGATTCTACGTAGTAATGAACTAGTCCGTAACTTGAAAGTATTT
CGATTTCTTGGCTTTATATATCTTGTGGAAAGGACGACTCTGCAATCATCATATCGTTACC
