>Addgene plasmid #144504 | TFORF3028 | depositor partial sequence | sequence record 285628 | Barcode
CTCTGCAATCATCATATCGTTACC
